>Addgene plasmid #142730 | TFORF1103 | addgene full sequence | sequence record 395807 | Addgene NGS Result
TTAATGTAGTCTTATGCAATACTCTTGTAGTCTTGCAACATGGTAACGATGAGTTAGCAACATGCCTTAC
AAGGAGAGAAAAAGCACCGTGCATGCCGATTGGTGGAAGTAAGGTGGTACGATCGTGCCTTATTAGGAAG
GCAACAGACGGGTCTGACATGGATTGGACGAACCACTGAATTGCCGCATTGCAGAGATATTGTATTTAAG
TGCCTAGCTCGATACATAAACGGGTCTCTCTGGTTAGACCAGATCTGAGCCTGGGAGCTCTCTGGCTAAC
TAGGGAACCCACTGCTTAAGCCTCAATAAAGCTTGCCTTGAGTGCTTCAAGTAGTGTGTGCCCGTCTGTT
GTGTGACTCTGGTAACTAGAGATCCCTCAGACCCTTTTAGTCAGTGTGGAAAATCTCTAGCAGTGGCGCC
CGAACAGGGACTTGAAAGCGAAAGGGAAACCAGAGGAGCTCTCTCGACGCAGGACTCGGCTTGCTGAAGC
GCGCACGGCAAGAGGCGAGGGGCGGCGACTGGTGAGTACGCCAAAAATTTTGACTAGCGGAGGCTAGAAG
GAGAGAGATGGGTGCGAGAGCGTCAGTATTAAGCGGGGGAGAATTAGATCGCGATGGGAAAAAATTCGGT
TAAGGCCAGGGGGAAAGAAAAAATATAAATTAAAACATATAGTATGGGCAAGCAGGGAGCTAGAACGATT
CGCAGTTAATCCTGGCCTGTTAGAAACATCAGAAGGCTGTAGACAAATACTGGGACAGCTACAACCATCC
CTTCAGACAGGATCAGAAGAACTTAGATCATTATATAATACAGTAGCAACCCTCTATTGTGTGCATCAAA
GGATAGAGATAAAAGACACCAAGGAAGCTTTAGACAAGATAGAGGAAGAGCAAAACAAAAGTAAGACCAC
CGCACAGCAAGCGGCCGCTGATCTTCAGACCTGGAGGAGGAGATATGAGGGACAATTGGAGAAGTGAATT
ATATAAATATAAAGTAGTAAAAATTGAACCATTAGGAGTAGCACCCACCAAGGCAAAGAGAAGAGTGGTG
CAGAGAGAAAAAAGAGCAGTGGGAATAGGAGCTTTGTTCCTTGGGTTCTTGGGAGCAGCAGGAAGCACTA
TGGGCGCAGCGTCAATGACGCTGACGGTACAGGCCAGACAATTATTGTCTGGTATAGTGCAGCAGCAGAA
CAATTTGCTGAGGGCTATTGAGGCGCAACAGCATCTGTTGCAACTCACAGTCTGGGGCATCAAGCAGCTC
CAGGCAAGAATCCTGGCTGTGGAAAGATACCTAAAGGATCAACAGCTCCTGGGGATTTGGGGTTGCTCTG
GAAAACTCATTTGCACCACTGCTGTGCCTTGGAATGCTAGTTGGAGTAATAAATCTCTGGAACAGATTTG
GAATCACACGACCTGGATGGAGTGGGACAGAGAAATTAACAATTACACAAGCTTAATACACTCCTTAATT
GAAGAATCGCAAAACCAGCAAGAAAAGAATGAACAAGAATTATTGGAATTAGATAAATGGGCAAGTTTGT
GGAATTGGTTTAACATAACAAATTGGCTGTGGTATATAAAATTATTCATAATGATAGTAGGAGGCTTGGT
AGGTTTAAGAATAGTTTTTGCTGTACTTTCTATAGTGAATAGAGTTAGGCAGGGATATTCACCATTATCG
TTTCAGACCCACCTCCCAACCCCGAGGGGACCCATGCATTGCATCTCAATTAGTCAGCAACCAGGTGTGG
AAAGTCCCCAGGCTCCCCAGCAGGCAGAAGTATGCAAAGCATGCGTCTCAATTAGTCAGCAACCATAGTC
CCGCCCCTAACTCCGCCCATCCCGCCCCTAACTCCGCCCAGTTCCGCCCATTCTCCGCCCCATGGCTGAC
TAATTTTTTTTATTTATGCAGAGGCCGAGGCCGCCTCGGCCTCTGAGCTATTCCAGAAGTAGTGAGGAGG
CTTTTTTGGAGGCCTAGGCTTTTGCAAAAAGCTTTCTAGAGGTACCACCGGAGCTTACCATGACCGAGTA
CAAGCCCACGGTGCGCCTCGCCACCCGCGACGACGTCCCCAGGGCCGTACGCACCCTCGCCGCCGCGTTC
GCCGACTACCCCGCCACGCGCCACACCGTCGATCCGGACCGCCACATCGAGCGGGTCACCGAGCTGCAAG
AACTCTTCCTCACGCGCGTCGGGCTCGACATCGGCAAGGTGTGGGTCGCGGACGACGGCGCCGCCGTGGC
GGTCTGGACCACGCCGGAGAGCGTCGAAGCGGGGGCGGTGTTCGCCGAGATCGGCCCGCGCATGGCCGAG
TTGAGCGGTTCCCGGCTGGCCGCGCAGCAACAGATGGAAGGCCTCCTGGCGCCGCACCGGCCCAAGGAGC
CCGCGTGGTTCCTGGCCACCGTCGGCGTCTCGCCCGACCACCAGGGCAAGGGTCTGGGCAGCGCCGTCGT
GCTCCCCGGAGTGGAGGCGGCCGAGCGCGCCGGGGTGCCCGCCTTCCTGGAGACCTCCGCGCCCCGCAAC
CTCCCCTTCTACGAGCGGCTCGGCTTCACCGTCACCGCCGACGTCGAGGTGCCCGAAGGACCGCGCACCT
GGTGCATGACCCGCAAGCCCGGTGCCAGTTAACGAATTCTAGATCTTGAGACAAATGGCAGTATTCATCC
ACAATTTTAAAAGAAAAGGGGGGATTGGGGGGTACAGTGCAGGGGAAAGAATAGTAGACATAATAGCAAC
AGACATACAAACTAAAGAATTACAAAAACAAATTACAAAAATTCAAAATTTTCGGGTTTATTACAGGGAC
AGCAGAGATCCACTTTGGCGCCGGCTCGAGGCCTGCAGGTGCAAAGATGGATAAAGTTTTAAACAGAGAG
GAATCTTTGCAGCTAATGGACCTTCTAGGTCTTGAAAGGAGTGGGAATTGGCTCCGGTGCCCGTCAGTGG
GCAGAGCGCACATCGCCCACAGTCCCCGAGAAGTTGGGGGGAGGGGTCGGCAATTGAACCGGTGCCTAGA
GAAGGTGGCGCGGGGTAAACTGGGAAAGTGATGTCGTGTACTGGCTCCGCCTTTTTCCCGAGGGTGGGGG
AGAACCGTATATAAGTGCAGTAGTCGCCGTGAACGTTCTTTTTCGCAACGGGTTTGCCGCCAGAACACAG
GTAAGTGCCGTGTGTGGTTCCCGCGGGCCTGGCCTCTTTACGGGTTATGGCCCTTGCGTGCCTTGAATTA
CTTCCACCTGGCTGCAGTACGTGATTCTTGATCCCGAGCTTCGGGTTGGAAGTGGGTGGGAGAGTTCGAG
GCCTTGCGCTTAAGGAGCCCCTTCGCCTCGTGCTTGAGTTGAGGCCTGGCCTGGGCGCTGGGGCCGCCGC
GTGCGAATCTGGTGGCACCTTCGCGCCTGTCTCGCTGCTTTCGATAAGTCTCTAGCCATTTAAAATTTTT
GATGACCTGCTGCGACGCTTTTTTTCTGGCAAGATAGTCTTGTAAATGCGGGCCAAGATCTGCACACTGG
TATTTCGGTTTTTGGGGCCGCGGGCGGCGACGGGGCCCGTGCGTCCCAGCGCACATGTTCGGCGAGGCGG
GGCCTGCGAGCGCGGCCACCGAGAATCGGACGGGGGTAGTCTCAAGCTGGCCGGCCTGCTCTGGTGCCTG
GCCTCGCGCCGCCGTGTATCGCCCCGCCCTGGGCGGCAAGGCTGGCCCGGTCGGCACCAGTTGCGTGAGC
GGAAAGATGGCCGCTTCCCGGCCCTGCTGCAGGGAGCTCAAAATGGAGGACGCGGCGCTCGGGAGAGCGG
GCGGGTGAGTCACCCACACAAAGGAAAAGGGCCTTTCCGTCCTCAGCCGTCGCTTCATGTGACTCCACGG
AGTACCGGGCGCCGTCCAGGCACCTCGATTAGTTCTCGAGCTTTTGGAGTACGTCGTCTTTAGGTTGGGG
GGAGGGGTTTTATGCGATGGAGTTTCCCCACACTGAGTGGGTGGAGACTGAAGTTAGGCCAGCTTGGCAC
TTGATGTAATTCTCCTTGGAATTTGCCCTTTTTGAGTTTGGATCTTGGTTCATTCTCAAGCCTCAGACAG
TGGTTCAAAGTTTTTTTCTTCCATTTCAGGTGTCGTGAGGCTAGCACCGCCACCATGGCCTTGCTGGGTA
AGCGCTGTGACGTCCCCACCAACGGCTGCGGACCCGACCGCTGGAACTCCGCGTTCACCCGCAAAGACGA
GATCATCACCAGCCTCGTGTCTGCCTTAGACTCCATGTGCTCAGCGCTGTCCAAACTGAACGCCGAGGTG
GCCTGTGTCGCCGTGCACGATGAGAGCGCCTTTGTGGTGGGCACAGAGAAGGGGAGAATGTTCCTGAATG
CCCGGAAGGAGCTACAGTCAGACTTCCTCAGGTTCTGCCTCTCCGCAGCTCAGCACAGGGCAGCGACATC
CCAGCTCGAAGGCCGGGTGGTGAGACGGGTGCTCACTGTGGCCTCGCGTGCTCTGTGTCCCACAGGAGGG
CCCCCGTGGAAGGATCCGGAGGCAGAGCACCCCAAGAAGGTGCAGCGGGGCGAGGGTGGAGGCCGTAGCC
TCCCTCGGTCCTCCCTGGAACATGGCTCAGATGTGTACCTTCTGCGGAAGATGGTAGAGGAGGTGTTTGA
TGTTCTTTATAGCGAGGCCCTGGGAAGGGCCAGTGTGGTGCCACTGCCCTATGAGAGGCTGCTCAGGGAG
CCAGGGCTGCTGGCCGTGCAGGGGCTGCCCGAAGGCCTGGCCTTCCGAAGGCCAGCCGAGTATGACCCCA
AGGCCCTCATGGCCATCCTGGAACACAGCCACCGCATCCGCTTCAAGCTCAAGAGGCCACTTGAGGATGG
CGGGCGGGACTCGAAGGCCCTGGTGGAGCTGAACGGTGTCTCCCTGATTCCCAAGGGGTCACGGGACTGT
GGCCTGCATGGCCAGGCCCCCAAGGTGCCACCCCAGGACCTGCCCCCAACCGCCACCTCCTCCTCCATGG
CCAGCTTCCTGTACAGCACGGCGCTCCCCAACCACGCCATCCGAGAGCTCAAGCAGGAAGCACCTTCCTG
CCCCCTTGCCCCCAGCGACCTGGGCCTGAGTCGGCCCATGCCAGAGCCCAAGGCCACCGGTGCCCAAGAC
TTCTCCGACTGTTGTGGACAGAAGCCCACTGGGCCTGGTGGGCCTCTCATCCAGAACGTCCATGCCTCCA
AGCGCATTCTCTTCTCCATCGTCCATGACAAGTCAGAGAAGTGGGACGCCTTCATAAAGGAAACCGAGGA
CATCAACACGCTCCGGGAGTGTGTGCAGATCCTGTTTAACAGCAGATATGCGGAAGCCCTGGGCCTGGAC
CACATGGTCCCCGTGCCCTACCGGAAGATTGCCTGTGACCCGGAGGCTGTGGAGATCGTGGGCATCCCGG
ACAAGATCCCCTTCAAGCGCCCCTGCACTTATGGAGTCCCCAAGCTGAAGCGGATCCTGGAGGAGCGCCA
TAGTATCCACTTCATCATTAAGAGGATGTTTGATGAGCGAATTTTCACAGGGAACAAGTTTACCAAAGAC
ACCACGAAGCTGGAGCCAGCCAGCCCGCCAGAGGACACCTCTGCAGAGGTCTCTAGGGCCACCGTCCTTG
ACCTTGCTGGGAATGCTCGGTCAGACAAGGGCAGCATGTCTGAAGACTGTGGGCCAGGAACCTCCGGGGA
GCTGGGCGGGCTGAGGCCGATCAAAATTGAGCCAGAGGATCTGGACATCATTCAGGTCACCGTCCCAGAC
CCCTCGCCAACCTCTGAGGAAATGACAGACTCGATGCCTGGGCACCTGCCATCGGAGGATTCTGGTTATG
GGATGGAGATGCTGACAGACAAAGGTCTGAGTGAGGACGCGCGGCCCGAGGAGAGGCCCGTGGAGGACAG
CCACGGTGACGTGATCCGGCCCCTGCGGAAGCAGGTGGAGCTGCTCTTCAACACACGATACGCCAAGGCC
ATTGGCATCTCGGAGCCCGTCAAGGTGCCGTACTCCAAGTTTCTGATGCACCCGGAGGAGCTGTTTGTGG
TGGGACTGCCTGAAGGCATCTCCCTCCGCAGGCCCAACTGCTTCGGGATCGCCAAGCTCCGGAAGATTCT
GGAGGCCAGCAACAGCATCCAGTTTGTCATCAAGAGGCCCGAGCTGCTCACTGAGGGAGTCAAAGAGCCC
ATCATGGATAGTCAAGAGAGGGATTCCGGGGACCCTCTGGTGGACGAGAGCCTGAAGAGACAGGGCTTTC
AAGAAAATTATGACGCGAGGCTCTCACGGATCGACATCGCCAACACACTAAGGGAGCAGGTCCAGGACCT
TTTCAATAAGAAATACGGGGAAGCCTTGGGCATCAAGTACCCGGTCCAGGTCCCCTACAAGCGGATCAAG
AGTAACCCCGGCTCCGTGATCATCGAGGGGCTGCCCCCAGGAATCCCGTTCCGAAAGCCCTGTACCTTCG
GCTCCCAGAACCTGGAGAGGATTCTTGCTGTGGCTGACAAGATCAAGTTCACAGTCACCAGGCCTTTCCA
AGGACTCATCCCAAAGCCTGATGAAGATGACGCCAACAGACTCGGGGAGAAGGTGATCCTGCGGGAGCAG
GTGAAGGAACTCTTCAACGAGAAATACGGTGAGGCCCTGGGCCTGAACCGGCCGGTGCTGGTCCCTTATA
AACTAATCCGGGACAGCCCAGACGCCGTGGAGGTCACGGGTCTGCCTGATGACATCCCCTTCCGGAACCC
CAACACGTACGACATCCACCGGCTGGAGAAGATCCTGAAGGCCCGAGAGCATGTCCGCATGGTCATCATT
AACCAGCTCCAACCCTTTGCAGAAATCTGCAATGATGCCAAGGTGCCAGCCAAAGACAGCAGCATTCCCA
AGCGCAAGAGAAAGCGGGTCTCGGAAGGAAATTCCGTCTCCTCTTCCTCCTCGTCTTCCTCTTCCTCGTC
CTCTAACCCGGATTCAGTGGCATCGGCCAACCAGATCTCACTCGTGCAATGGCCAATGTACATGGTGGAC
TATGCCGGCCTGAACGTGCAGCTCCCGGGACCTCTTAATTACTAGTAATGAACTAGTCCGTAACTTGAAA
GTATTTCGATTTCTTGGCTTTATATATCTTGTGGAAAGGACGACCGCCTAGTAGGCAGAGCCTTAATACG
CGTTAAGTCGACAATCAACCTCTGGATTACAAAATTTGTGAAAGATTGACTGGTATTCTTAACTATGTTG
CTCCTTTTACGCTATGTGGATACGCTGCTTTAATGCCTTTGTATCATGCTATTGCTTCCCGTATGGCTTT
CATTTTCTCCTCCTTGTATAAATCCTGGTTGCTGTCTCTTTATGAGGAGTTGTGGCCCGTTGTCAGGCAA
CGTGGCGTGGTGTGCACTGTGTTTGCTGACGCAACCCCCACTGGTTGGGGCATTGCCACCACCTGTCAGC
TCCTTTCCGGGACTTTCGCTTTCCCCCTCCCTATTGCCACGGCGGAACTCATCGCCGCCTGCCTTGCCCG
CTGCTGGACAGGGGCTCGGCTGTTGGGCACTGACAATTCCGTGGTGTTGTCGGGGAAATCATCGTCCTTT
CCTTGGCTGCTCGCCTGTGTTGCCACCTGGATTCTGCGCGGGACGTCCTTCTGCTACGTCCCTTCGGCCC
TCAATCCAGCGGACCTTCCTTCCCGCGGCCTGCTGCCGGCTCTGCGGCCTCTTCCGCGTCTTCGCCTTCG
CCCTCAGACGAGTCGGATCTCCCTTTGGGCCGCCTCCCCGCGTCGACTTTAAGACCAATGACTTACAAGG
CAGCTGTAGATCTTAGCCACTTTTTAAAAGAAAAGGGGGGACTGGAAGGGCTAATTCACTCCCAACGAAG
ACAAGATCTGCTTTTTGCTTGTACTGGGTCTCTCTGGTTAGACCAGATCTGAGCCTGGGAGCTCTCTGGC
TAACTAGGGAACCCACTGCTTAAGCCTCAATAAAGCTTGCCTTGAGTGCTTCAAGTAGTGTGTGCCCGTC
TGTTGTGTGACTCTGGTAACTAGAGATCCCTCAGACCCTTTTAGTCAGTGTGGAAAATCTCTAGCAGTAC
GTATAGTAGTTCATGTCATCTTATTATTCAGTATTTATAACTTGCAAAGAAATGAATATCAGAGAGTGAG
AGGAACTTGTTTATTGCAGCTTATAATGGTTACAAATAAAGCAATAGCATCACAAATTTCACAAATAAAG
CATTTTTTTCACTGCATTCTAGTTGTGGTTTGTCCAAACTCATCAATGTATCTTATCATGTCTGGCTCTA
GCTATCCCGCCCCTAACTCCGCCCATCCCGCCCCTAACTCCGCCCAGTTCCGCCCATTCTCCGCCCCATG
GCTGACTAATTTTTTTTATTTATGCAGAGGCCGAGGCCGCCTCGGCCTCTGAGCTATTCCAGAAGTAGTG
AGGAGGCTTTTTTGGAGGCCTAGGGACGTACCCAATTCGCCCTATAGTGAGTCGTATTACGCGCGCTCAC
TGGCCGTCGTTTTACAACGTCGTGACTGGGAAAACCCTGGCGTTACCCAACTTAATCGCCTTGCAGCACA
TCCCCCTTTCGCCAGCTGGCGTAATAGCGAAGAGGCCCGCACCGATCGCCCTTCCCAACAGTTGCGCAGC
CTGAATGGCGAATGGG
[124 nt withheld, positions 8627-8750]
C
[91 nt withheld, positions 8752-8842]
A
[49 nt withheld, positions 8844-8892]
CCTTTGACGTTGGAGTCCACGTTCTTT
[37 nt withheld, positions 8920-8956]
ACCCTATCTCGGTCTATTCTTTTGATTTATAAGGGATTTTGCCGATTTCGGCCTATTGGTTAAAAAATGA
GCTGATTTAACAAAAATTTAACGCGAATTTTAACAAAATATTAACGCTTACAATTTAGGTGGCACTTTTC
GGGGAAATGTGCGCGGAACCCCTATTTGTTTATTTTTCTAAATACATTCAAATATGTATCCGCTCATGAG
ACAATAACCCTGATAAATGCTTCAATAATATTGAAAAAGGAAGAGTATGAGTATTCAACATTTCCGTGTC
GCCCTTATTCCCTTTTTTGCGGCATTTTGCCTTCCTGTTTTTGCTCACCCAGAAACGCTGGTGAAAGTAA
AAGATGCTGAAGATCAGTTGGGTGCACGAGTGGGTTACATCGAACTGGATCTCAACAGCGGTAAGATCCT
TGAGAGTTTTCGCCCCGAAGAACGTTTTCCAATGATGAGCACTTTTAAAGTTCTGCTATGTGGCGCGGTA
TTATCCCGTATTGACGCCGGGCAAGAGCAACTCGGTCGCCGCATACACTATTCTCAGAATGACTTGGTTG
AGTACTCACCAGTCACAGAAAAGCATCTTACGGATGGCATGACAGTAAGAGAATTATGCAGTGCTGCCAT
AACCATGAGTGATAACACTGCGGCCAACTTACTTCTGACAACGATCGGAGGACCGAAGGAGCTAACCGCT
TTTTTGCACAACATGGGGGATCATGTAACTCGCCTTGATCGTTGGGAACCGGAGCTGAATGAAGCCATAC
CAAACGACGAGCGTGACACCACGATGCCTGTAGCAATGGCAACAACGTTGCGCAAACTATTAACTGGCGA
ACTACTTACTCTAGCTTCCCGGCAACAATTAATAGACTGGATGGAGGCGGATAAAGTTGCAGGACCACTT
CTGCGCTCGGCCCTTCCGGCTGGCTGGTTTATTGCTGATAAATCTGGAGCCGGTGAGCGTGGGTCTCGCG
GTATCATTGCAGCACTGGGGCCAGATGGTAAGCCCTCCCGTATCGTAGTTATCTACACGACGGGGAGTCA
GGCAACTATGGATGAACGAAATAGACAGATCGCTGAGATAGGTGCCTCACTGATTAAGCATTGGTAACTG
TCAGACCAAGTTTACTCATATATACTTTAGATTGATTTAAAACTTCATTTTTAATTTAAAAGGATCTAGG
TGAAGATCCTTTTTGATAATCTCATGACCAAAATCCCTTAACGTGAGTTTTCGTTCCACTGAGCGTCAGA
CCCCGTAGAAAAGATCAAAGGATCTTCTTGAGATCCTTTTTTTCTGCGCGTAATCTGCTGCTTGCAAACA
AAAAAACCACCGCTACCAGCGGTGGTTTGTTTGCCGGATCAAGAGCTACCAACTCTTTTTCCGAAGGTAA
CTGGCTTCAGCAGAGCGCAGATACCAAATACTGTTCTTCTAGTGTAGCCGTAGTTAGGCCACCACTTCAA
GAACTCTGTAGCACCGCCTACATACCTCGCTCTGCTAATCCTGTTACCAGTGGCTGCTGCCAGTGGCGAT
AAGTCGTGTCTTACCGGGTTGGACTCAAGACGATAGTTACCGGATAAGGCGCAGCGGTCGGGCTGAACGG
GGGGTTCGTGCACACAGCCCAGCTTGGAGCGAACGACCTACACCGAACTGAGATACCTACAGCGTGAGCT
ATGAGAAAGCGCCACGCTTCCCGAAGGGAGAAAGGCGGACAGGTATCCGGTAAGCGGCAGGGTCGGAACA
GGAGAGCGCACGAGGGAGCTTCCAGGGGGAAACGCCTGGTATCTTTATAGTCCTGTCGGGTTTCGCCACC
TCTGACTTGAGCGTCGATTTTTGTGATGCTCGTCAGGGGGGCGGAGCCTATGGAAAAACGCCAGCAACGC
GGCCTTTTTACGGTTCCTGGCCTTTTGCTGGCCTTTTGCTCACATGTTCTTTCCTGCGTTATCCCCTGAT
TCTGTGGATAACCGTATTACCGCCTTTGAGTGAGCTGATACCGCTCGCCGCAGCCGAACGACCGAGCGCA
GCGAGTCAGTGAGCGAGGAAGCGGAAGAGCGCCCAATACGCAAACCGCCTCTCCCCGCGCGTTGGCCGAT
TCATTAATGCAGCTGGCACGACAGGTTTCCCGACTGGAAAGCGGGCAGTGAGCGCAACGCAATTAATGTG
AGTTAGCTCACTCATTAGGCACCCCAGGCTTTACACTTTATGCTTCCGGCTCGTATGTTGTGTGGAATTG
TGAGCGGATAACAATTTCACACAGGAAACAGCTATGACCATGATTACGCCAAGCGCGCAATTAACCCTCA
CTAAAGGGAACAAAAGCTGGAGCTGCAAGC
Features (pLannotate 1.2.2; 31 found; start..end, strand, type, name):
      5..231     +  promoter       RSV promoter: Rous sarcoma virus enhancer/promoter
    232..412     +  LTR            5' LTR (truncated): truncated 5' long terminal repeat (LTR) from HIV-1
    459..584     +  misc_feature   HIV-1 Ψ: packaging signal of human immunodeficiency virus type 1
    568..931     +  CDS            HIV-1 gag (fragment): gag protein from human immunodeficiency virus 1; gag
   1077..1310    +  misc_feature   RRE: The Rev response element (RRE) of HIV-1 allows for Rev-dependent mRNA export from the nucleus to the cytoplasm.
   1687..1713    +  CDS            Rev (fragment): human immunodeficiency virus 1 (HIV-1) Rev protein; rev; enhances nuclear export of unspliced and incompletely spliced viral mRNAs
   1720..1743    +  promoter       SV40 promoter (fragment): SV40 early promoter
   1744..1815    +  promoter       SV40 promoter (fragment): SV40 enhancer and early promoter
   1839..1974    +  rep_origin     SV40 ori: SV40 origin of replication
   2020..2616    +  CDS            PuroR (fragment): puromycin N-acetyltransferase; pac from Streptomyces; confers resistance to puromycin
   2665..2782    +  misc_feature   cPPT/CTS: central polypurine tract and central termination sequence of HIV-1
   2847..2913    +  CDS            small t antigen (fragment): SV40 (simian virus 40) small t antigen
   2920..4098    +  promoter       EF-1α promoter: strong constitutive promoter for human elongation factor EF-1α
   4115..7042    +  CDS            GTF2IRD1: GT2D1_HUMAN - Also known as CREAM1, GTF3, MUSTRD1, RBAP2, WBSCR11, WBSCR12. Experimental evidence at protein level: Swiss-Prot protein existence level 1. May be a transcription regulator involved in cell-cycle progression and skeletal muscle differentiation. May repress GTF2I transcriptional functions, by preventing its nuclear residency, or by inhibiting its transcriptional activation. May contribute to slow- twitch fiber type specificity during myogenesis and in regenerating muscles. Binds troponin I slow-muscle fiber enhancer (USE B1). Binds specifically and with high affinity to the EFG se
   7058..7111    +  promoter       U6 promoter (fragment): RNA polymerase III promoter for human U6 snRNA
   7153..7741    +  misc_feature   WPRE: woodchuck hepatitis virus posttranscriptional regulatory element
   7792..7811    +  misc_feature   cPPT/CTS (fragment): central polypurine tract and central termination sequence of HIV-1
   7813..8046    +  LTR            3' LTR (ΔU3): self-inactivating 3' long terminal repeat (LTR) from HIV-1
   8124..8245    +  polyA_signal   SV40 poly(A) signal: SV40 polyadenylation signal
   8285..8420    +  rep_origin     SV40 ori: SV40 origin of replication
   8441..8459    -  promoter       T7 promoter: promoter for bacteriophage T7 RNA polymerase
   8467..8622    +  CDS            lacZα (fragment): LacZα fragment of β-galactosidase; lacZ fragment
   8627..9055    +  rep_origin     f1 ori (sequence partly withheld): f1 bacteriophage origin of replication; arrow indicates direction of (+) strand synthesis
   9108..9212    +  promoter       AmpR promoter: bla
   9213..10073   +  CDS            AmpR: β-lactamase; bla; confers resistance to ampicillin, carbenicillin, and related antibiotics
  10244..10832   +  rep_origin     ori: high-copy-number ColE1/pMB1/pBR322/pUC origin of replication
  11015..11107   +  CDS            lacI (fragment): lac repressor; lacI; The lac repressor binds to the lac operator to inhibit transcription in E. coli. This inhibition can be relieved by adding lactose or isopropyl-β-D-thiogalactopyranoside (IPTG).
  11120..11141   +  protein_bind   CAP binding site: CAP binding activates transcription in the presence of cAMP. E. coli catabolite activator protein
  11156..11186   +  promoter       lac promoter: promoter for the E. coli lac operon
  11190..11212   +  protein_bind   lac operator (fragment): The lac repressor binds to the lac operator to inhibit transcription in E. coli. This inhibition can be relieved by adding lactose or isopropyl-β-D-thiogalactopyranoside (IPTG). lac repressor encoded by lacI
  11255..11273   +  promoter       T3 promoter: promoter for bacteriophage T3 RNA polymerase
