[The description below was written by a language model from this plasmid's Addgene catalogue record and pLannotate feature annotations shown in this document.]
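Description:
TFORF1103 is a lentiviral mammalian expression plasmid built on the pLX_TRC317 backbone from the Broad Institute Genetic Perturbation Platform, and it belongs to a barcoded collection of transcription factor ORFs. It is propagated in E. coli through a high-copy ColE1/pUC-type origin with ampicillin resistance (AmpR), and the bacterial portion also carries an f1 origin plus remnants of a lac/lacZα cloning region flanked by T7 and T3 promoters. Depositor comments warn that the plasmid may recombine. The transfer cassette has a third-generation, self-inactivating layout. An RSV promoter drives a truncated HIV-1 5' LTR, followed by the Ψ packaging signal with a gag fragment, the RRE for Rev-dependent export of the genomic RNA, a cPPT/CTS element, and a ΔU3 3' LTR with a downstream SV40 polyadenylation signal.

Two expression units sit within the provirus. An SV40 early promoter/origin segment lies upstream of the puromycin N-acetyltransferase gene, allowing selection of transduced mammalian cells. The strong constitutive EF-1α promoter drives human GTF2IRD1, a TFII-I family protein implicated in transcriptional regulation, muscle differentiation and the Williams-Beuren syndrome region. The ORF was synthesized and corresponds to a specific annotated transcript isoform. A WPRE follows the ORF to enhance transcript stability and expression. The record says each construct carries a unique 24-bp barcode, but the feature table does not annotate it. A short U6 promoter fragment is annotated between the ORF and the WPRE, and its role is not stated. The vector is intended for overexpressing GTF2IRD1, alone or in pooled screens where the barcode identifies the transcription factor, as in directed differentiation studies.
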