Addgene plasmid #142730: TFORF1103
Purpose: Lentiviral vector for overexpressing transcription factor ORFs with unique 24-bp barcodes. Barcodes facilitate identification of transcription factors in pooled screens.
Depositing lab: Feng Zhang. Depositing organization: Broad Institute. Publication: A transcription factor atlas of directed differentiation. Joung J, Ma S, Tay T, Geiger-Schuller KR, Kirchgatterer PC, Verdine VK, Guo B, Arias-Garcia MA, Allen WE, Singh A, Kuksenko O, Abudayyeh OO, Gootenberg JS, Fu Z, Macrae RK, Buenrostro JD, Regev A, Zhang F. Cell. 2023 Jan 5;186(1):209-229.e26. doi: 10.1016/j.cell.2022.11.026. PubMed 36608654.
Backbone
  Vector backbone: pLX_TRC317
  Backbone manufacturer: Broad Institute Genetic Perturbation Platform
  Backbone size w/o insert (bp): 8264
  Vector type: Mammalian Expression, Lentiviral
  Selectable markers: Puromycin
Growth in bacteria
  Bacterial resistance: Ampicillin, 100 μg/mL
  Growth temperature: 37°C
  Growth strain: NEB Stable
  Copy number: High Copy
Gene/Insert
  Gene/Insert name: GTF2IRD1
  Species: H. sapiens (human)
  Insert size (bp): 3032
  Entrez Gene: GTF2IRD1 (a.k.a. BEN, CREAM1, GTF3, MUSTRD1, RBAP2, WBS, WBSCR11, WBSCR12, hMusTRD1alpha1)
  Promoter: EF1a
  Cloning method: Unknown
  Sequencing primers: 5′ GGGTGGAGACTGAAGTTAGGCCAG; 3′ CACATAGCGTAAAAGGAGCAACATAG
Terms and licenses: Academic/Nonprofit Terms; Industry Terms: Not Available to Industry
Depositor comments: NM_001199207,ENST00000455841 . The transcription factor ORF portion of this plasmid was synthesized by Genewiz. Please test multiple small colonies in case of plasmid recombination. To make this collection available in a timely manner, a portion of this collection was not fully sequenced by Addgene. If an Addgene verified full plasmid sequence is not available, please contact us prior to placing an order to request the full sequence.
How to cite: TFORF1103 was a gift from Feng Zhang (Addgene plasmid # 142730 ; http://n2t.net/addgene:142730 ; RRID:Addgene_142730)
