>Addgene plasmid #142730 | TFORF1103 | depositor partial sequence | sequence record 280328 | Insert
ACCGCCACCATGGCCTTGCTGGGTAAGCGCTGTGACGTCCCCACCAACGGCTGCGGACCCGACCGCTGGA
ACTCCGCGTTCACCCGCAAAGACGAGATCATCACCAGCCTCGTGTCTGCCTTAGACTCCATGTGCTCAGC
GCTGTCCAAACTGAACGCCGAGGTGGCCTGTGTCGCCGTGCACGATGAGAGCGCCTTTGTGGTGGGCACA
GAGAAGGGGAGAATGTTCCTGAATGCCCGGAAGGAGCTACAGTCAGACTTCCTCAGGTTCTGCCTCTCCG
CAGCTCAGCACAGGGCAGCGACATCCCAGCTCGAAGGCCGGGTGGTGAGACGGGTGCTCACTGTGGCCTC
GCGTGCTCTGTGTCCCACAGGAGGGCCCCCGTGGAAGGATCCGGAGGCAGAGCACCCCAAGAAGGTGCAG
CGGGGCGAGGGTGGAGGCCGTAGCCTCCCTCGGTCCTCCCTGGAACATGGCTCAGATGTGTACCTTCTGC
GGAAGATGGTAGAGGAGGTGTTTGATGTTCTTTATAGCGAGGCCCTGGGAAGGGCCAGTGTGGTGCCACT
GCCCTATGAGAGGCTGCTCAGGGAGCCAGGGCTGCTGGCCGTGCAGGGGCTGCCCGAAGGCCTGGCCTTC
CGAAGGCCAGCCGAGTATGACCCCAAGGCCCTCATGGCCATCCTGGAACACAGCCACCGCATCCGCTTCA
AGCTCAAGAGGCCACTTGAGGATGGCGGGCGGGACTCGAAGGCCCTGGTGGAGCTGAACGGTGTCTCCCT
GATTCCCAAGGGGTCACGGGACTGTGGCCTGCATGGCCAGGCCCCCAAGGTGCCACCCCAGGACCTGCCC
CCAACCGCCACCTCCTCCTCCATGGCCAGCTTCCTGTACAGCACGGCGCTCCCCAACCACGCCATCCGAG
AGCTCAAGCAGGAAGCACCTTCCTGCCCCCTTGCCCCCAGCGACCTGGGCCTGAGTCGGCCCATGCCAGA
GCCCAAGGCCACCGGTGCCCAAGACTTCTCCGACTGTTGTGGACAGAAGCCCACTGGGCCTGGTGGGCCT
CTCATCCAGAACGTCCATGCCTCCAAGCGCATTCTCTTCTCCATCGTCCATGACAAGTCAGAGAAGTGGG
ACGCCTTCATAAAGGAAACCGAGGACATCAACACGCTCCGGGAGTGTGTGCAGATCCTGTTTAACAGCAG
ATATGCGGAAGCCCTGGGCCTGGACCACATGGTCCCCGTGCCCTACCGGAAGATTGCCTGTGACCCGGAG
GCTGTGGAGATCGTGGGCATCCCGGACAAGATCCCCTTCAAGCGCCCCTGCACTTATGGAGTCCCCAAGC
TGAAGCGGATCCTGGAGGAGCGCCATAGTATCCACTTCATCATTAAGAGGATGTTTGATGAGCGAATTTT
CACAGGGAACAAGTTTACCAAAGACACCACGAAGCTGGAGCCAGCCAGCCCGCCAGAGGACACCTCTGCA
GAGGTCTCTAGGGCCACCGTCCTTGACCTTGCTGGGAATGCTCGGTCAGACAAGGGCAGCATGTCTGAAG
ACTGTGGGCCAGGAACCTCCGGGGAGCTGGGCGGGCTGAGGCCGATCAAAATTGAGCCAGAGGATCTGGA
CATCATTCAGGTCACCGTCCCAGACCCCTCGCCAACCTCTGAGGAAATGACAGACTCGATGCCTGGGCAC
CTGCCATCGGAGGATTCTGGTTATGGGATGGAGATGCTGACAGACAAAGGTCTGAGTGAGGACGCGCGGC
CCGAGGAGAGGCCCGTGGAGGACAGCCACGGTGACGTGATCCGGCCCCTGCGGAAGCAGGTGGAGCTGCT
CTTCAACACACGATACGCCAAGGCCATTGGCATCTCGGAGCCCGTCAAGGTGCCGTACTCCAAGTTTCTG
ATGCACCCGGAGGAGCTGTTTGTGGTGGGACTGCCTGAAGGCATCTCCCTCCGCAGGCCCAACTGCTTCG
GGATCGCCAAGCTCCGGAAGATTCTGGAGGCCAGCAACAGCATCCAGTTTGTCATCAAGAGGCCCGAGCT
GCTCACTGAGGGAGTCAAAGAGCCCATCATGGATAGTCAAGAGAGGGATTCCGGGGACCCTCTGGTGGAC
GAGAGCCTGAAGAGACAGGGCTTTCAAGAAAATTATGACGCGAGGCTCTCACGGATCGACATCGCCAACA
CACTAAGGGAGCAGGTCCAGGACCTTTTCAATAAGAAATACGGGGAAGCCTTGGGCATCAAGTACCCGGT
CCAGGTCCCCTACAAGCGGATCAAGAGTAACCCCGGCTCCGTGATCATCGAGGGGCTGCCCCCAGGAATC
CCGTTCCGAAAGCCCTGTACCTTCGGCTCCCAGAACCTGGAGAGGATTCTTGCTGTGGCTGACAAGATCA
AGTTCACAGTCACCAGGCCTTTCCAAGGACTCATCCCAAAGCCTGATGAAGATGACGCCAACAGACTCGG
GGAGAAGGTGATCCTGCGGGAGCAGGTGAAGGAACTCTTCAACGAGAAATACGGTGAGGCCCTGGGCCTG
AACCGGCCGGTGCTGGTCCCTTATAAACTAATCCGGGACAGCCCAGACGCCGTGGAGGTCACGGGTCTGC
CTGATGACATCCCCTTCCGGAACCCCAACACGTACGACATCCACCGGCTGGAGAAGATCCTGAAGGCCCG
AGAGCATGTCCGCATGGTCATCATTAACCAGCTCCAACCCTTTGCAGAAATCTGCAATGATGCCAAGGTG
CCAGCCAAAGACAGCAGCATTCCCAAGCGCAAGAGAAAGCGGGTCTCGGAAGGAAATTCCGTCTCCTCTT
CCTCCTCGTCTTCCTCTTCCTCGTCCTCTAACCCGGATTCAGTGGCATCGGCCAACCAGATCTCACTCGT
GCAATGGCCAATGTACATGGTGGACTATGCCGGCCTGAACGTGCAGCTCCCGGGACCTCTTAATTACTAG
TAATGAACTAGTCCGTAACTTGAAAGTATTTCGATTTCTTGGCTTTATATATCTTGTGGAAAGGACGACC
GCCTAGTAGGCAGAGCCTTAAT
