>Addgene plasmid #142730 | TFORF1103 | depositor partial sequence | sequence record 280329 | Barcode
CCGCCTAGTAGGCAGAGCCTTAAT
